Addgene plasmid #125151: pSTAP-seq_fly_spike-in
Purpose: Vector to measure CP candidates (spike-in) expression by determining the abundance of transcripts originating from the candidate by a D.pse enhancer in fly cells
Depositing lab: Alexander Stark. Depositing organization: Research Institute of Molecular Pathology (IMP). Publication: Transcriptional cofactors display specificity for distinct types of core promoters. Haberle V, Arnold CD, Pagani M, Rath M, Schernhuber K, Stark A. Nature. 2019 Jun;570(7759):122-126. doi: 10.1038/s41586-019-1210-7. Epub 2019 May 15. PubMed 31092928.
Backbone
  Vector backbone: Unknown
  Backbone manufacturer: Promega
  Backbone size w/o insert (bp): 3078
  Vector type: STAP-seq screening vector
Growth in bacteria
  Bacterial resistance: Chloramphenicol and Ampicillin, 25 & 100 μg/mL
  Growth temperature: 37°C
  Growth strain: ccdB Survival
  Copy number: High Copy
Gene/Insert
  Gene/Insert name: D. pseudoobscura peak #47 enhancer
  Insert size (bp): 948
  Cloning method: Restriction Enzyme; 5′ cloning site Unknown (unknown if destroyed)
Terms and licenses: Academic/Nonprofit Terms; Industry Terms: Not Available to Industry
How to cite: pSTAP-seq_fly_spike-in was a gift from Alexander Stark (Addgene plasmid # 125151 ; http://n2t.net/addgene:125151 ; RRID:Addgene_125151)
