[The description below was written by a language model from this plasmid's Addgene catalogue record and pLannotate feature annotations shown in this document.]
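Description:
pSTAP-seq_fly_spike-in is a STAP-seq screening vector for Drosophila cells, used to measure the activity of core promoter (CP) candidates by counting the transcripts that initiate from them. This version serves as the spike-in control. The backbone is recorded as unknown but attributed to Promega. The synthetic poly(A) signal and RNA polymerase II pause site upstream of the cloning region, which suppress read-through from the backbone, are typical of reporter plasmids, though the record does not name the parent vector. The plasmid replicates in E. coli at high copy from a ColE1/pUC-type origin, also carries an f1 phage origin, and is selected with ampicillin (AmpR with its bla promoter) and chloramphenicol.

Chloramphenicol resistance comes from a CmR–ccdB cassette, with a lac UV5 promoter, a cat promoter fragment and a partial ccdA. The cassette occupies the position where candidate core promoters would presumably be inserted. Because ccdB is toxic to ordinary strains, the plasmid is kept in a ccdB-tolerant host, and replacing the cassette with an insert counter-selects against uncut vector. Downstream are a modified Drosophila myosin heavy chain intron and a short fragment of an Aequorea-derived fluorescent protein coding sequence. These presumably form the transcribed reporter body whose 5′ ends are sequenced.

The catalogued insert is a 948 bp D. pseudoobscura enhancer ("peak #47") that drives the candidates. It is not annotated in the feature table, and the unannotated stretch between the pause site and the lac UV5 promoter is large enough to hold it, but its position is not stated. An SV40 poly(A) signal is annotated on the reverse strand. The lacZα, large T antigen and tetA fragments appear to be cloning remnants.
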