Features (pLannotate 1.2.2; 17 found; start..end, strand, type, name):
     13..441     +  rep_origin     f1 ori (sequence partly withheld): f1 bacteriophage origin of replication; arrow indicates direction of (+) strand synthesis
    473..540     -  CDS            lacZα (fragment): LacZα fragment of β-galactosidase; lacZ fragment
    599..647     +  polyA_signal   poly(A) signal: synthetic polyadenylation signal
    661..752     +  misc_feature   pause site: RNA polymerase II transcriptional pause signal from the human α2 globin gene
   1764..1794    +  promoter       lac UV5 promoter: E. coli lac promoter with an "up" mutation
   1818..1847    +  promoter       cat promoter (fragment): promoter of the E. coli cat gene encoding chloramphenicol acetyltransferase
   1848..2507    +  CDS            CmR: chloramphenicol acetyltransferase; cat; confers resistance to chloramphenicol
   2686..2844    +  CDS            ccdA (fragment): CCDA_ECO57 - Also known as H, letA. Experimental evidence at protein level: Swiss-Prot protein existence level 1. Antitoxin component of a type II toxin-antitoxin (TA) system which inhibits the post-segregational killing (PSK) of plasmid-free cells, also referred to as a plasmid addiction system. Binds to and blocks the activity of CcdB; will also remove bound CcdB protein from the CcdB-GyrA complex by forming a CcdA-CcdB complex, a process termed rejuvenation. Functions as a transcriptional corepressor for the ccdAB operon, repression also requires CcdB (By similarity). From Escherichia coli
   2849..3151    +  CDS            ccdB: CCDB_ECOLI - Also known as G, letB, letD. Experimental evidence at protein level: Swiss-Prot protein existence level 1. Toxic component of a type II toxin-antitoxin (TA) system, functioning in plasmid maintainence. Responsible for the post- segregational killing (PSK) of plasmid-free cells, also referred to as a plasmid addiction system. Half-life of over 2 hours. Cell killing by CcdB is accompanied by filamentation, defects in chromosome and plasmid segregation, defects in cell division, formation of anucleate cells, decreased DNA synthesis and plasmid loss. Interferes with the activity of DN
   3257..3323    +  intron         Mhc intron: modified Drosophila myosin heavy chain intron 16 (Pfeiffer et al., 2010)
   3335..3520    +  CDS            BFPsol (fragment): BFPsol is a fluorescent protein published in 2006, derived from Aequorea victoria.
   3563..3684    -  polyA_signal   SV40 poly(A) signal: SV40 polyadenylation signal
   3707..3775    -  CDS            large T antigen (fragment): large T antigen from SV40 (simian virus 40)
   3792..3998    +  CDS            tetA (fragment): TCR3_ECOLX - Experimental evidence at protein level: Swiss-Prot protein existence level 1. Resistance to tetracycline by an active tetracycline efflux. This is an energy-dependent process that decreases the accumulation of the antibiotic in whole cells. This protein functions as a metal- tetracycline/H(+) antiporter. From Escherichia coli. This protein is used as a marker in many commonly used cloning vectors, such as pBR322 and pACYC184.
   4119..4707    -  rep_origin     ori: high-copy-number ColE1/pMB1/pBR322/pUC origin of replication
   4878..5738    -  CDS            AmpR: β-lactamase; bla; confers resistance to ampicillin, carbenicillin, and related antibiotics
   5739..5843    -  promoter       AmpR promoter: bla
>Addgene plasmid #125151 | pSTAP-seq_fly_spike-in | addgene full sequence | sequence record 245943 | Addgene NGS Result
AAGTGCCACCTG
[124 nt withheld, positions 13-136]
C
[91 nt withheld, positions 138-228]
A
[49 nt withheld, positions 230-278]
CCTTTGACGTTGGAGTCCACGTTCTTT
[37 nt withheld, positions 306-342]
ACCCTATCTCGGTCTATTCTTTTGATTTATAAGGGATTTTGCCGATTTCGGCCTATTGGTTAAAAAATGA
GCTGATTTAACAAAAATTTAACGCGAATTTTAACAAAATATTAACGCTTACAATTTGCCATTCGCCATTC
AGGCTGCGCAACTGTTGGGAAGGGCGATCGGTGCGGGCCTCTTCGCTATTACGCCAGCCCAAGCTACCAT
GATAAGTAAGTAATATTAAGGTACGGGAGGTACTTGGAGCGGCCGCAATAAAATATCTTTATTTTCATTA
CATCTGTGTGTTGGTTTTTTGTGTGAATCGATAGTACTAACATACGCTCTCCATCAAAACAAAACGAAAC
AAAACAAACTAGCAAAATAGGCTGTCCCCAGTGCAAGTGCAGGTGCCAGAACATTTCTCTATCGATAGGT
ACCCTACTGGTGTGACAATTTAAGGTGAGTGCAGTGCGCGTTGGGGTGGGGAAAAGTGCCTAGTCATCGG
AAATCTATCTAGGCGAGAACAGCAGCAGTTCTTAACCCAATGGCCTCTCCCCGTTTGTTCATTGTTTGCG
AGCCATAAGTGTTCCTTTCCCCAACGATAAGACAATCAATCTGCAATCACCGCAATAGTATTCGACGCGA
CTGTCGTCGCCATTCCCGATAACCTTTGTGGCGACTGCTCTAGTTCCTCCGTCCTATTCTTGTTTTGCAG
TTATGCCTCCCTCTCTCTCTCTCTCTCTGTGTTCTCCAGTGCGCTTTGTTTTCGACGCTCTTGCCGTTAA
TCGAATTAACAATCCGACGCCTGCAGCTGAACAAAGTTAATCAGTCTCTGCTTCATCAACCGCCCCACTA
TTTGCATGACTAAGCCAGAGTTCATGCGATCTGGGGAGCATTTGACAGCCGATCTGTTCTGCTCTGCTCG
TTATCGGCATAACTATGTATATGACTGAACCTGACTAATTCCAAATGCATGTGTCACATACGGTACGGGT
GTAGTTTTTACAAACGGGGTTCCTTATCGTTGGACTTATCGCTAGGTTTACCATATAGTACCATAACCGA
TTCCTTTGTTCTTTGATTGATTTATTTTTAAACACCTCTCGAGGAAAATCCAGCATTTCTCTTAACCGTT
CTTTGTTTGACAAAAAAACGTCGCCATTGCTGAAAATATTAAAAACAATATCACATACACCACAAATGAA
CAACCATATAATATTTGTGTAGATGTACCCAGATATACAACCCATACATACATAGCCACACACATATGTA
TTCAAGACGTTTCCGTGCTTATCTTTTGTTGTTTTTCCTCCCCCCCCGGTCCCACTCTCCCTAGACGTAC
GTGTATTTCTGTCTGAATTCCCATCAGACGTCTGGCTCGAGATCTTAGAGCATGCACCGGTGATATCGCG
GCCGCATTAGGCACCCCAGGCTTTACACTTTATGCTTCCGGCTCGTATAATGTGTGGATTTTGAGTTAGG
ATCCGTCGAGATTTTCAGGAGCTAAGGAAGCTAAAATGGAGAAAAAAATCACTGGATATACCACCGTTGA
TATATCCCAATGGCATCGTAAAGAACATTTTGAGGCATTTCAGTCAGTTGCTCAATGTACCTATAACCAG
ACCGTTCAGCTGGATATTACGGCCTTTTTAAAGACCGTAAAGAAAAATAAGCACAAGTTTTATCCGGCCT
TTATTCACATTCTTGCCCGCCTGATGAATGCTCATCCGGAATTCCGTATGGCAATGAAAGACGGTGAGCT
GGTGATATGGGATAGTGTTCACCCTTGTTACACCGTTTTCCATGAGCAAACTGAAACGTTTTCATCGCTC
TGGAGTGAATACCACGACGATTTCCGGCAGTTTCTACACATATATTCGCAAGATGTGGCGTGTTACGGTG
AAAACCTGGCCTATTTCCCTAAAGGGTTTATTGAGAATATGTTTTTCGTCTCAGCCAATCCCTGGGTGAG
TTTCACCAGTTTTGATTTAAACGTGGCCAATATGGACAACTTCTTCGCCCCCGTTTTCACCATGGGCAAA
TATTATACGCAAGGCGACAAGGTGCTGATGCCGCTGGCGATTCAGGTTCATCATGCCGTTTGTGATGGCT
TCCATGTCGGCAGAATGCTTAATGAATTACAACAGTACTGCGATGAGTGGCAGGGCGGGGCGTAAACGCG
TGGATCCGGCTTACTAAAAGCCAGATAACAGTATGCGTATTTGCGCGCTGATTTTTGCGGTATAAGAATA
TATACTGATATGTATACCCGAAGTATGTCAAAAAGAGGTATGCTATGAAGCAGCGTATTACAGTGACAGT
TGACAGCGACAGCTATCAGTTGCTCAAGGCATATATGATGTCAATATCTCCGGTCTGGTAAGCACAACCA
TGCAGAATGAAGCCCGTCGTCTGCGTGCCGAACGCTGGAAAGCGGAAAATCAGGAAGGGATGGCTGAGGT
CGCCCGGTTTATTGAAATGAACGGCTCTTTTGCTGACGAGAACAGGGGCTGGTGAAATGCAGTTTAAGGT
TTACACCTATAAAAGAGAGAGCCGTTATCGTCTGTTTGTGGATGTACAGAGTGATATTATTGACACGCCC
GGGCGACGGATGGTGATCCCCCTGGCCAGTGCACGTCTGCTGTCAGATAAAGTCTCCCGTGAACTTTACC
CGGTGGTGCATATCGGGGATGAAAGCTGGCGCATGATGACCACCGATATGGCCAGTGTGCCGGTCTCCGT
TATCGGGGAAGAAGTGGCTGATCTCAGCCACCGCGAAAATGACATCAAAAACGCCATTAACCTGATGTTC
TGGGGAATATAAATGTCAGGCTCCCTTATACACAGCCAGTCTGCAGGATATCGTCGACGAATTCGGCCCC
TGCAGGGGCATTCCGGTACTGTTGGTAAAGCCACCATGGAAAAGGTAGGTTCAACCACTGATGCCTAGGC
ACACCGAAACGACTAACCCTAATTCTTATCCTTTACTTCAGGCCACTTAAGCATGGCTAGCAAAGGAGAA
GAACTCTTCACTGGAGTTGTCCCAATTCTTGTTGAATTAGATGGTGATGTTAACGGCCACAAGTTCTCTG
TCAGTGGAGAGGGTGAAGGTGATGCAACATACGGAAAACTTACCCTGAAGTTCATCTGCACTACTGGCAA
ACTGCCTGTTCCCTGGCCAACACTAGTCTGATCTAGAGTCGGGGCGGCCGGCCGCTTCGAGCAGACATGA
TAAGATACATTGATGAGTTTGGACAAACCACAACTAGAATGCAGTGAAAAAAATGCTTTATTTGTGAAAT
TTGTGATGCTATTGCTTTATTTGTAACCATTATAAGCTGCAATAAACAAGTTAACAACAACAATTGCATT
CATTTTATGTTTCAGGTTCAGGGGGAGGTGTGGGAGGTTTTTTAAAGCAAGTAAAACCTCTACAAATGTG
GTAAAATCGATAAGGATCCGACCGATGCCCTCAAGCTTTGAGAGGGGCCCCCTTCAACCCAGTCAGCTCC
GACGTCTTGGCGCCCCCGCGGGGCATGACTATCGTCGCCGCACTTATGACTGTCTTCTTTATCATGCAAC
TCGTAGGACAGGTGCCGGCAGCGCTCTTCCGCTTCCTCGCTCACTGACTCGCTGCGCTCGGTCGTTCGGC
TGCGGCGAGCGGTATCAGCTCACTCAAAGGCGGTAATACGGTTATCCACAGAATCAGGGGATAACGCAGG
AAAGAACATGTGAGCAAAAGGCCAGCAAAAGGCCAGGAACCGTAAAAAGGCCGCGTTGCTGGCGTTTTTC
CATAGGCTCCGCCCCCCTGACGAGCATCACAAAAATCGACGCTCAAGTCAGAGGTGGCGAAACCCGACAG
GACTATAAAGATACCAGGCGTTTCCCCCTGGAAGCTCCCTCGTGCGCTCTCCTGTTCCGACCCTGCCGCT
TACCGGATACCTGTCCGCCTTTCTCCCTTCGGGAAGCGTGGCGCTTTCTCATAGCTCACGCTGTAGGTAT
CTCAGTTCGGTGTAGGTCGTTCGCTCCAAGCTGGGCTGTGTGCACGAACCCCCCGTTCAGCCCGACCGCT
GCGCCTTATCCGGTAACTATCGTCTTGAGTCCAACCCGGTAAGACACGACTTATCGCCACTGGCAGCAGC
CACTGGTAACAGGATTAGCAGAGCGAGGTATGTAGGCGGTGCTACAGAGTTCTTGAAGTGGTGGCCTAAC
TACGGCTACACTAGAAGAACAGTATTTGGTATCTGCGCTCTGCTGAAGCCAGTTACCTTCGGAAAAAGAG
TTGGTAGCTCTTGATCCGGCAAACAAACCACCGCTGGTAGCGGTGGTTTTTTTGTTTGCAAGCAGCAGAT
TACGCGCAGAAAAAAAGGATCTCAAGAAGATCCTTTGATCTTTTCTACGGGGTCTGACGCTCAGTGGAAC
GAAAACTCACGTTAAGGGATTTTGGTCATGAGATTATCAAAAAGGATCTTCACCTAGATCCTTTTAAATT
AAAAATGAAGTTTTAAATCAATCTAAAGTATATATGAGTAAACTTGGTCTGACAGTTACCAATGCTTAAT
CAGTGAGGCACCTATCTCAGCGATCTGTCTATTTCGTTCATCCATAGTTGCCTGACTCCCCGTCGTGTAG
ATAACTACGATACGGGAGGGCTTACCATCTGGCCCCAGTGCTGCAATGATACCGCGAGACCCACGCTCAC
CGGCTCCAGATTTATCAGCAATAAACCAGCCAGCCGGAAGGGCCGAGCGCAGAAGTGGTCCTGCAACTTT
ATCCGCCTCCATCCAGTCTATTAATTGTTGCCGGGAAGCTAGAGTAAGTAGTTCGCCAGTTAATAGTTTG
CGCAACGTTGTTGCCATTGCTACAGGCATCGTGGTGTCACGCTCGTCGTTTGGTATGGCTTCATTCAGCT
CCGGTTCCCAACGATCAAGGCGAGTTACATGATCCCCCATGTTGTGCAAAAAAGCGGTTAGCTCCTTCGG
TCCTCCGATCGTTGTCAGAAGTAAGTTGGCCGCAGTGTTATCACTCATGGTTATGGCAGCACTGCATAAT
TCTCTTACTGTCATGCCATCCGTAAGATGCTTTTCTGTGACTGGTGAGTACTCAACCAAGTCATTCTGAG
AATAGTGTATGCGGCGACCGAGTTGCTCTTGCCCGGCGTCAATACGGGATAATACCGCGCCACATAGCAG
AACTTTAAAAGTGCTCATCATTGGAAAACGTTCTTCGGGGCGAAAACTCTCAAGGATCTTACCGCTGTTG
AGATCCAGTTCGATGTAACCCACTCGTGCACCCAACTGATCTTCAGCATCTTTTACTTTCACCAGCGTTT
CTGGGTGAGCAAAAACAGGAAGGCAAAATGCCGCAAAAAAGGGAATAAGGGCGACACGGAAATGTTGAAT
ACTCATACTCTTCCTTTTTCAATATTATTGAAGCATTTATCAGGGTTATTGTCTCATGAGCGGATACATA
TTTGAATGTATTTAGAAAAATAAACAAATAGGGGTTCCGCGCACATTTCCCCGAA
